>Addgene plasmid #154509 | pEPYC0CM0381 | depositor full sequence | sequence record 299381 | pEPYC0CM0381 sequence 2232 bps
TCAGATAAAAAAAATCCTTAGCTTTCGCTAAGGATGATTTCTGGAATTCGGTCTCAGGAGGGAGGCGTGT
CGTTTTAGTGAGGTGAAGATAAGATAATAATGTTGAAGATAAGATGAAGATAAGATAATAATGTTGAAGA
TAAGATGAAGATAAGATAATAATGTTGAAGATAAGACTATATAAGGTTTTGCTATTCATTGAAAGCAGTA
GTGACTGATTTGTATATAATGTACTCGAGACCCTGCAGTCCGGCAAAAAAGGGCAAGGTGTCACCACCCT
GCCCTTTTTCTTTAAAACCGAAAAGATTACTTCGCGTTATGCAGGCTTCCTCGCTCACTGACTCGCTGCG
CTCGGTCGTTCGGCTGCGGCGAGCGGTATCAGCTCACTCAAAGGCGGTAATACGGTTATCCACAGAATCA
GGGGATAACGCAGGAAAGAACATGTGAGCAAAAGGCCAGCAAAAGGCCAGGAACCGTAAAAAGGCCGCGT
TGCTGGCGTTTTTCCACAGGCTCCGCCCCCCTGACGAGCATCACAAAAATCGACGCTCAAGTCAGAGGTG
GCGAAACCCGACAGGACTATAAAGATACCAGGCGTTTCCCCCTGGAAGCTCCCTCGTGCGCTCTCCTGTT
CCGACCCTGCCGCTTACCGGATACCTGTCCGCCTTTCTCCCTTCGGGAAGCGTGGCGCTTTCTCATAGCT
CACGCTGTAGGTATCTCAGTTCGGTGTAGGTCGTTCGCTCCAAGCTGGGCTGTGTGCACGAACCCCCCGT
TCAGCCCGACCGCTGCGCCTTATCCGGTAACTATCGTCTTGAGTCCAACCCGGTAAGACACGACTTATCG
CCACTGGCAGCAGCCACTGGTAACAGGATTAGCAGAGCGAGGTATGTAGGCGGTGCTACAGAGTTCTTGA
AGTGGTGGCCTAACTACGGCTACACTAGAAGAACAGTATTTGGTATCTGCGCTCTGCTGAAGCCAGTTAC
CTTCGGAAAAAGAGTTGGTAGCTCTTGATCCGGCAAACAAACCACCGCTGGTAGCGGTGGTTTTTTTGTT
TGCAAGCAGCAGATTACGCGCAGAAAAAAAGGATCTCAAGAAGATCCTTTGATCTTTTCTACGGGGTCTG
ACGCTCAGTGGAACGAAAACTCACGTTAAGGGATTTTGGTCATGAGATTATCAAAAAGGATCTTCACCTA
GATCCTTTTAAATTAAAAATGAAGTTTTAAATCAATCTAAAGTATATATGAGTAAACTTGGTCTGACAGC
TCGAGGCTTGGATTCTCACCAATAAAAAACGCCCGGCGGCAACCGAGCGTTCTGAACAAATCCAGATGGA
GTTCTGAGGTCATTACTGGATCTATCAACAGGAGTCCAAGCGAGCTCGATATCAAATTACGCCCCGCCCT
GCCACTCATCGCAGTACTGTTGTAATTCATTAAGCATTCTGCCGACATGGAAGCCATCACAAACGGCATG
ATGAACCTGAATCGCCAGCGGCATCAGCACCTTGTCGCCTTGCGTATAATATTTGCCCATGGTGAAAACG
GGGGCGAAGAAGTTGTCCATATTGGCCACGTTTAAATCAAAACTGGTGAAACTCACCCAGGGATTGGCTG
AGACGAAAAACATATTCTCAATAAACCCTTTAGGGAAATAGGCCAGGTTTTCACCGTAACACGCCACATC
TTGCGAATATATGTGTAGAAACTGCCGGAAATCGTCGTGGTATTCACTCCAGAGCGATGAAAACGTTTCA
GTTTGCTCATGGAAAACGGTGTAACAAGGGTGAACACTATCCCATATCACCAGCTCACCGTCTTTCATTG
CCATACGAAATTCCGGATGAGCATTCATCAGGCGGGCAAGAATGTGAATAAAGGCCGGATAAAACTTGTG
CTTATTTTTCTTTACGGTCTTTAAAAAGGCCGTAATATCCAGCTGAACGGTCTGGTTATAGGTACATTGA
GCAACTGACTGAAATGCCTCAAAATGTTCTTTACGATGCCATTGGGATATATCAACGGTGGTATATCCAG
TGATTTTTTTCTCCATTTTAGCTTCCTTAGCTCCTGAAAATCTCGATAACTCAAAAAATACGCCCGGTAG
TGATCTTATTTCATTATGGTGAAAGTTGGAACCTCTTACGTGCCCGATCAACTCGAGTGCCACCTGACGT
CTAAGAAACCATTATTATCATGACATTAACCTATAAAAATAGGCGTATCACGAGGCAGAATT
Features (pLannotate 1.2.2; 6 found; start..end, strand, type, name):
    249..306     +  terminator     his operon terminator: This putative transcriptin terminator from the E. coli his operon has a 2-bp deletion introduced during synthesis. Its efficiency has not been determined.
    501..1089    -  rep_origin     ori: high-copy-number ColE1/pMB1/pBR322/pUC origin of replication
   1272..1366    -  terminator     lambda t0 terminator: transcription terminator from phage lambda
   1390..2046    -  CDS            cat: CAT_ECOLX - Experimental evidence at protein level: Swiss-Prot protein existence level 1. This enzyme is an effector of chloramphenicol resistance in bacteria. From Escherichia coli. This protein is used as a marker in many commonly used cloning vectors, such as pACYC184.
   2047..2144    -  promoter       cat promoter: promoter of the E. coli cat gene encoding chloramphenicol acetyltransferase
   2230..41      -  terminator     bacterial terminator (across the origin): putative bacterial transcription terminator
