[The description below was written by a language model from this plasmid's Addgene catalogue record and pLannotate feature annotations shown in this document.]
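Description:
pEPYC0CM0381 is a small (2,232 bp) Phytobrick Level 0 part plasmid built on the pUAP1 universal acceptor backbone, a synthetic biology vector used to domesticate standard parts for Type IIS (Golden Gate/MoClo-style) assembly. It is maintained in E. coli at high copy through a ColE1/pMB1/pUC-type origin of replication and is selected with chloramphenicol, conferred by the cat gene (chloramphenicol acetyltransferase) driven by its native cat promoter and followed by the phage lambda t0 terminator. Two further annotated elements, a his operon terminator and a putative bacterial terminator spanning the sequence origin, lie on either side of the unannotated region where the part presumably sits. Terminators placed this way typically insulate the cloned part from transcription originating in the backbone.

The payload is MinSyn_006, a fully synthetic sequence inserted via BpiI sites that were destroyed during cloning, as expected for Type IIS part domestication. The automated feature table annotates only backbone elements and does not mark the insert, so its length, position and internal composition are not given in the record. The associated publication concerns the rational design of minimal synthetic promoters for plants, which suggests that MinSyn_006 is one of these designed promoter parts. However, the record does not state its regulatory motifs, core promoter, strength or assembly overhangs. As a Level 0 part, the plasmid carries no complete transcription unit. It serves as a reusable stock from which the part can be released and combined with coding sequences, terminators and other standard parts in higher-level assemblies, typically for plant expression constructs.
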