Addgene plasmid #154509: pEPYC0CM0381
Purpose: Phytobricks Level 0 part
Depositing lab: Nicola Patron. Depositing organization: Earlham Institute. Publication: Rational design of minimal synthetic promoters for plants. Cai YM, Kallam K, Tidd H, Gendarini G, Salzman A, Patron NJ. Nucleic Acids Res. 2020 Aug 28. pii: 5897334. doi: 10.1093/nar/gkaa682. PubMed 32856047.
Backbone
  Vector backbone: pUAP1
  Vector type: Synthetic Biology
Growth in bacteria
  Bacterial resistance: Chloramphenicol, 25 μg/mL
  Growth temperature: 37°C
  Growth strain: NEB Stable
  Copy number: High Copy
Gene/Insert
  Gene/Insert name: MinSyn_006
  Species: Synthetic
  Cloning method: Restriction Enzyme; 5′ cloning site BpiI (destroyed during cloning); 3′ cloning site BpiI (destroyed during cloning)
Terms and licenses: Academic/Nonprofit Terms; Industry Terms: Not Available to Industry
Depositor comments: Please visit https://www.biorxiv.org/content/10.1101/2020.05.14.095406v1 for bioRxiv preprint.
How to cite: pEPYC0CM0381 was a gift from Nicola Patron (Addgene plasmid # 154509 ; http://n2t.net/addgene:154509 ; RRID:Addgene_154509)
